>Addgene plasmid #181952 | pKB083 | addgene full sequence | sequence record 356585 | Addgene NGS Result
GTTTTGGTCTGCGCGTAATCTCTTGCTCTGAAAACGAAAAAACCGCCTTGCAGGGCGGTTTTTCGAAGGT
TCTCTGAGCTACCAACTCTTTGAACCGAGGTAACTGGCTTGGAGGAGCGCAGTCACCAAAACTTGTCCTT
TCAGTTTAGCCTTAACCGGCGCATGACTTCAAGACTAACTCCTCTAAATCAATTACCAGTGGCTGCTGCC
AGTGGTGCTTTTGCATGTCTTTCCGGGTTGGACTCAAGACGATAGTTACCGGATAAGGCGCAGCGGTCGG
ACTGAACGGGGGGTTCGTGCATACAGTCCAGCTTGGAGCGAACTGCCTACCCGGAACTGAGTGTCAGGCG
TGGAATGAGACAAACGCGGCCATAACAGCGGAATGACACCGGTAAACCGAAAGGCAGGAACAGGAGAGCG
CACGAGGGAGCCGCCAGGGGGAAACGCCTGGTATCTTTATAGTCCTGTCGGGTTTCGCCACCACTGATTT
GAGCGTCAGATTTCGTGATGCTTGTCAGGGGGGCGGAGCCTATGGAAAAACGGCTTTGCCGCGGCCCTCT
CACTTCCCTGTTAAGTATCTTCCTGGCATCTTCCGGGAAATCTCCGCCCCGTTCGTAAGCCATTTCCGCT
CGCCGCAGTCGAACGACCGAGCGTAGCGAGTCAGTGAGCGAGGAAGCGGAATATATCCCGAAGCGGCATG
CATTTACGTTGACACCATCGAATGGTGCAAAACCTTTCGCGGTATGGCATGATAGCGCCCGGAAGAGAGT
CAATTCAGGGTGGTGAATGTGAAACCAGTAACGTTATACGATGTCGCAGAGTATGCCGGTGTCTCTTATC
AGACCGTTTCCCGCGTGGTGAACCAGGCCAGCCACGTTTCTGCGAAAACGCGGGAAAAAGTGGAAGCGGC
GATGGCGGAGCTGAATTACATTCCCAACCGCGTGGCACAACAACTGGCGGGCAAACAGTCGTTGCTGATT
GGCGTTGCCACCTCCAGTCTGGCCCTGCACGCGCCGTCGCAAATTGTCGCGGCGATTAAATCTCGCGCCG
ATCAACTGGGTGCCAGCGTGGTGGTGTCGATGGTAGAACGAAGCGGCGTCGAAGCCTGTAAAGCGGCGGT
GCACAATCTTCTCGCGCAACGCGTCAGTGGGCTGATCATTAACTATCCGCTGGATGACCAGGATGCCATT
GCTGTGGAAGCTGCCTGCACTAATGTTCCGGCGTTATTTCTTGATGTCTCTGACCAGACACCCATCAACA
GTATTATTTTCTCCCATGAAGACGGTACGCGACTGGGCGTGGAGCATCTGGTCGCATTGGGTCACCAGCA
AATCGCGCTGTTAGCGGGCCCATTAAGTTCTGTCTCGGCGCGTCTGCGTCTGGCTGGCTGGCATAAATAT
CTCACTCGCAATCAAATTCAGCCGATAGCGGAACGGGAAGGCGACTGGAGTGCCATGTCCGGTTTTCAAC
AAACCATGCAAATGCTGAATGAGGGCATCGTTCCCACTGCGATGCTGGTTGCCAACGATCAGATGGCGCT
GGGCGCAATGCGCGCCATTACCGAGTCCGGGCTGCGCGTTGGTGCGGATATCTCGGTAGTGGGATACGAC
GATACCGAAGACAGCTCATGTTATATCCCGCCGTTAACCACCATCAAACAGGATTTTCGCCTGCTGGGGC
AAACCAGCGTGGACCGCTTGCTGCAACTCTCTCAGGGCCAGGCGGTGAAGGGCAATCAGCTGTTGCCCGT
CTCACTGGTGAAAAGAAAAACCACCCTGGCGCCCAATACGCAAACCGCCTCTCCCCGCGCGTTGGCCGAT
TCATTAATGCAGCTGGCACGACAGGTTTCCCGACTGGAAAGCGGGCAGTGAGGCATCAAATAAAACGAAA
GGCTCAGTCGAAAGACTGGGCCTTTCGTTTTATCTGTTGTTTGTCGGTGAACGCTCTCCTGAGTAGGACA
AATCCGCCGCCCTAGACCTAGGGCGTTCGGCTGCGGCGAGCGGTATCAGCTCACTCAAAGGCGGTAATAC
GTAAATCACTGCATAATTCGTGTCGCTCAAGGCGCACTCCCGTTCTGGATAATGTTTTTTGCGCCGACAT
CATAACGGTTCTGGCTAATATTCTGAAATGAGCTGTTGACAATTAATCATCGGCTCGTATAATGTGTGGA
ATTGTGAGCGGATAACAATTTCACACAGGGCCCAAGTTCACTTAAAAAGGAGATCAACAATGAAAGCAAT
TTTCGTACTGAAACATCTTAATCATGCCTGGGACTTTTTCTGATGAATAAATTTGCTCGCCATTTTCTGC
CGCTGTCGCTGCGGGTTCGTTTTTTGCTGGCGACAGCCGGCGTCGTGCTGGTGCTTTCTTTGGCATATGG
CATAGTGGCGCTGGTCGGCTATAGCGTAAGTTTTGATAAAACCACCTTTCGTTTGCTGCGCGGCGAAAGC
AACCTGTTTTATACCCTCGCCAAATGGGAAAATAATAAAATCAGCGTTGAGCTGCCTGAAAATCTGGACA
TGCAAAGCCCGACCATGACGCTGATTTACGATGAAACGGGCAAATTATTATGGACGCAGCGCAACATTCC
CTGGCTGATTAAAAGCATTCAACCGGAATGGTTAAAAACGAACGGCTTCCATGAAATTGAAACCAACGTA
GACGCCACCAGCACGCTGTTGAGCGAAGACCATTCCGCGCAGGAAAAACTCAAAGAAGTACGTGAAGATG
ACGATGATGCCGAGATGACCCACTCGGTAGCGGTAAATATTTATCCTGCCACGGCGCGGATGCCGCAGTT
AACCATCGTGGTGGTCGATACCATTCCGATAGAACTAAAACGCTCCTATATGGTGTGGAGCTGGTTCGTA
TACGTGCTGGCCGCCAATTTACTGTTAGTCATTCCTTTACTGTGGATCGCCGCCTGGTGGAGCTTACGCC
CTATCGAGGCGCTGGCGCGGGAAGTCCGCGAGCTTGAAGATCATCACCGCGAAATGCTCAATCCGGAGAC
GACGCGTGAGCTGACCAGCCTTGTGCGCAACCTTAATCAACTGCTCAAAAGCGAGCGTGAACGTTATAAC
AAATACCGCACGACCCTGACCGACCTGACGCACAGTTTAAAAACGCCGCTCGCGGTTTTGCAGAGTACGT
TACGCTCTTTACGCAACGAAAAGATGAGCGTCAGCAAAGCTGAACCGGTGATGCTGGAACAGATCAGCCG
GATTTCCCAGCAGATCGGCTATTATCTGCATCGCGCCAGTATGCGCGGTAGCGGCGTGTTGTTAAGCCGC
GAACTGCATCCCGTCGCGCCGTTGTTAGATAACCTGATTTCTGCGCTAAATAAAGTTTATCAGCGTAAAG
GGGTGAATATCAGTATGGATATTTCACCAGAAATCAGTTTTGTCGGCGAGCAAAACGACTTTGTCGAAGT
GATGGGCAACGTACTGGACAACGCTTGTAAATATTGTCTGGAGTTTGTCGAGATTTCGGCTCGCCAGACC
GACGATCATTTGCATATTTTCGTCGAAGATGACGGCCCAGGCATTCCCCACAGCAAACGTTCCCTGGTGT
TTGATCGCGGTCAGCGCGCCGATACCCTACGACCAGGACAAGGCGTGGGGCTGGCTGTCGCGCGCGAGAT
TACGGAACAATACGCCGGGCAGATCATTGCCAGCGACAGTCTGCTCGGTGGCGCCCGTATGGAGGTCGTT
TTTGGCCGACAGCATCCCACACAGAAAGAGGAATAATAATAATCTAGACCAGGCATCAAATAAAACGAAA
GGCTCAGTCGAAAGACTGGGCCTTTCGTTTTATCTGTTGTTTGTCGGTGAACGCTCTCTACTAGAGTCAC
ACTGGCTCACCTTCGGGTGGGCCTTTCTGCGTTTATAGGTACCCGGGGATCCTCTAGAGTCGACCTGCAG
GCATGCAAGCTTAGCAAGCGAACCGGAATTGCCAGCTGGGGCGCCCTCTGGTAAGGTTGGGAAGCCCTGC
AAAGTAAACTGGATGGCTTTCTTGCCGCCAAGGATCTGATGGCGCAGGGGATCAAGATCTGATCAAGAGA
CAGGATGAGGATCGTTTCGTATGAGGGAAGCGGTGATCGCCGAAGTATCGACTCAACTATCAGAGGTAGT
TGGCGTCATCGAGCGCCATCTCGAACCGACGTTGCTGGCCGTACATTTGTACGGCTCCGCAGTGGATGGC
GGCCTGAAGCCACACAGTGATATTGATTTGCTGGTTACGGTGACCGTAAGGCTTGATGAAACAACGCGGC
GAGCTTTGATCAACGACCTTTTGGAAACTTCGGCTTCCCCTGGAGAGAGCGAGATTCTCCGCGCTGTAGA
AGTCACCATTGTTGTGCACGACGACATCATTCCGTGGCGTTATCCAGCTAAGCGCGAACTGCAATTTGGA
GAATGGCAGCGCAATGACATTCTTGCAGGTATCTTCGAGCCAGCCACGATCGACATTGATCTGGCTATCT
TGCTGACAAAAGCAAGAGAACATAGCGTTGCCTTGGTAGGTCCAGCGGCGGAGGAACTCTTTGATCCGGT
TCCTGAACAGGATCTATTTGAGGCGCTAAATGAAACCTTAACGCTATGGAACTCGCCGCCCGACTGGGCT
GGCGATGAGCGAAATGTAGTGCTTACGTTGTCCCGCATTTGGTACAGCGCAGTAACCGGCAAAATCGCGC
CGAAGGATGTCGCTGCCGACTGGGCAATGGAGCGCCTGCCGGCCCAGTATCAGCCCGTCATACTTGAAGC
TAGACAGGCTTATCTTGGACAAGAAGAAGATCGCTTGGCCTCGCGCGCAGATCAGTTGGAAGAATTTGTC
CACTACGTGAAAGGCGAGATCACCAAGGTAGTCGGCAAATAAGAGCTCGCTTGGACTCCTGTTGATAGAT
CCAGTAATGACCTCAGAACTCCATCTGGATTTGTTCAGAACGCTCGGTTGCCGCCGGGCGTTTTTTATTG
GTGAGAATCCAAGCACTAGTAACAACTTATATCGTATGGGGCTGACTTCAGGTGCTACATTTGAAGAGAT
AAATTGCACTGAAATCTAGTAATATTTTATCTGATTAATAAGATGATCTTCTTGAGATC
Features (pLannotate 1.2.2; 14 found; start..end, strand, type, name):
    626..681     +  rep_origin     RSF ori (fragment): Plasmids containing the RSF 1030 origin of replication can be propagated in E. coli cells that contain additional plasmids with compatible origins.
    711..788     +  promoter       lacIq promoter: lacI (mutant); In the lacIq allele, a single base change in the promoter boosts expression of the lacI gene about 10-fold.
    789..1871    +  CDS            lacI: lac repressor; lacI; The lac repressor binds to the lac operator to inhibit transcription in E. coli. This inhibition can be relieved by adding lactose or isopropyl-β-D-thiogalactopyranoside (IPTG).
   1877..1963    +  terminator     rrnB T1 terminator: Escherichia coli rrnB; transcription terminator T1 from the E. coli rrnB gene
   2136..2164    +  promoter       tac promoter: strong E. coli promoter; hybrid between the trp and lac UV5 promoters
   2172..2188    +  protein_bind   lac operator: The lac repressor binds to the lac operator to inhibit transcription in E. coli. This inhibition can be relieved by adding lactose or isopropyl-β-D-thiogalactopyranoside (IPTG). lac repressor encoded by lacI
   2283..3743    +  CDS            phoQ: PHOQ_SALT1 - Experimental evidence at protein level: Swiss-Prot protein existence level 1. Member of the two-component regulatory system PhoP/PhoQ which regulates the expression of genes involved in virulence, adaptation to acidic and low Mg(2+) environments and resistance to host defense antimicrobial peptides. Essential for intramacrophage survival of S.typhimurium. In low periplasmic Mg(2+), PhoQ functions as a membrane- associated protein kinase that undergoes autophosphorylation and subsequently transfers the phosphate to PhoP, resulting in the expression of PhoP-activated genes (PAG) and
   3767..3838    +  terminator     rrnB T1 terminator: transcription terminator T1 from the E. coli rrnB gene
   3854..3881    +  terminator     T7Te terminator: phage T7 early transcription terminator
   3888..3932    +  misc_feature   MCS (fragment): pUC18/19 multiple cloning site
   3933..4049    +  CDS            tnpA (fragment): TN5P_ECOLX - Also known as tnp. Experimental evidence at protein level: Swiss-Prot protein existence level 1. Mediates transposition of transposon Tn5 by a 'cut and paste' mechanism. First, the monomeric transposase binds the 19 bp inverted DNA repeats flanking the transposon. Then, dimerization of the DNA- bound transposase creates a synaptic DNA complex. After nicking of the first DNA strand, excision of the transposon proceeds through a series of intermediates. The transposase then mediates the insertion of the transposon at a new site by strand transfer. The activity of the wild- type tran
   4081..4872    +  CDS            SmR: aminoglycoside adenylyltransferase (Murphy, 1985); aadA; confers resistance to spectinomycin and streptomycin
   4884..4978    +  terminator     lambda t0 terminator: transcription terminator from phage lambda
   5092..538     +  rep_origin     p15A ori (across the origin): Plasmids containing the medium-copy-number p15A origin of replication can be propagated in E. coli cells that contain a second plasmid with the ColE1 origin.
