[The description below was written by a language model from this plasmid's Addgene catalogue record and pLannotate feature annotations shown in this document.]
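Description:
pKB083 is a 5.1 kb bacterial expression plasmid for IPTG-inducible production of the sensor histidine kinase PhoQ from Salmonella enterica serovar Typhimurium. It is built on a p15A backbone. The p15A origin is generally considered medium-copy and is compatible with ColE1-type plasmids, so it suits multi-plasmid systems, although the catalogue entry lists the plasmid as high copy. Selection is through the aadA (SmR) aminoglycoside adenylyltransferase gene, which confers spectinomycin and streptomycin resistance and is followed by a lambda t0 terminator. The annotation also picks up short fragments of an RSF origin, a pUC multiple cloning site and the Tn5 transposase, which look like assembly or backbone remnants rather than functional parts. The insert was assembled through BsaI sites that were destroyed during cloning.

The payload consists of two transcription units in the same orientation. The first expresses the E. coli lac repressor from the lacIq promoter, an up-mutant that boosts lacI expression, and ends at an rrnB T1 terminator. The depositor notes an S286L substitution in lacI that is not known to affect plasmid function. The second unit places phoQ under the strong hybrid tac promoter with an adjacent lac operator, followed by tandem rrnB T1 and T7Te terminators. LacI made from the plasmid represses phoQ transcription until IPTG is added, so the level of kinase can be set by the inducer.

PhoQ is the membrane-bound partner of the PhoP/PhoQ two-component system. It autophosphorylates in response to signals such as low periplasmic magnesium and transfers the phosphate to the response regulator PhoP. The plasmid comes from work on real-time detection of response regulator phosphorylation in live bacteria, where it presumably supplies a controlled amount of the kinase alongside other components carried on compatible plasmids.
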