Addgene plasmid #181952: pKB083
Purpose: IPTG-inducible expression of PhoQ
Depositing lab: Jeffrey Tabor. Depositing organization: Rice University. Publication: Real-time detection of response regulator phosphorylation dynamics in live bacteria. Butcher RJ, Tabor JJ. Proc Natl Acad Sci U S A. 2022 Aug 30;119(35):e2201204119. doi: 10.1073/pnas.2201204119. Epub 2022 Aug 22. PubMed 35994658.
Backbone
  Vector backbone: p15a
  Backbone size w/o insert (bp): 1885
  Vector type: Bacterial Expression
Growth in bacteria
  Bacterial resistance: Spectinomycin, 50 μg/mL
  Growth temperature: 37°C
  Growth strain: DH5alpha
  Copy number: High Copy
Gene/Insert
  Gene/Insert name: PhoQ; lacI
  Species: PhoQ - Salmonella enterica subsp. enterica serovar Typhimurium; lacI - E. coli
  GenBank ID: PhoQ - 1252748; lacI - 945007
  Entrez Gene: lacI (a.k.a. b0345, ECK0342)
  Promoter: PhoQ-Ptac; lacI-PlacIq
  Cloning method: Restriction Enzyme; 5′ cloning site BsaI (destroyed during cloning); 3′ cloning site BsaI (destroyed during cloning)
Terms and licenses: Academic/Nonprofit Terms; Industry Terms: Not Available to Industry
Depositor comments: Please note: Plasmid contains a S286L mutation in lacI. This mutation is not known to affect plasmid function.
How to cite: pKB083 was a gift from Jeffrey Tabor (Addgene plasmid # 181952 ; http://n2t.net/addgene:181952 ; RRID:Addgene_181952)
